Addgene plasmid #99726: pRK5 Flag-RagC(L91P)
Purpose: Mammalian expression of Flag-RagC(L91P)
Depositing lab: David Sabatini & Kuang Shen. Depositing organization: Whitehead Institute for Biomedical Research. Publication: Intersubunit Crosstalk in the Rag GTPase Heterodimer Enables mTORC1 to Respond Rapidly to Amino Acid Availability. Shen K, Choe A, Sabatini DM. Mol Cell. 2017 Oct 17. pii: S1097-2765(17)30704-9. doi: 10.1016/j.molcel.2017.09.026. PubMed 29056322.
Backbone
  Vector backbone: pRK5
Growth in bacteria
  Bacterial resistance: Ampicillin, 100 μg/mL
  Growth temperature: 37°C
  Growth strain: DH5alpha
  Copy number: High Copy
Gene/Insert
  Gene/Insert name: RagC
  Mutation: L91P
  Entrez Gene: RRAGC (a.k.a. GTR2, RAGC, TIB929)
  Promoter: CMV
  Tag / fusion protein: Flag (N terminal on backbone)
  Cloning method: Unknown
  Sequencing primers: 5′ ATT TAG GTG ACA CTA TAG
Terms and licenses: Academic/Nonprofit Terms; Industry Terms: Not Available to Industry
How to cite: pRK5 Flag-RagC(L91P) was a gift from David Sabatini & Kuang Shen (Addgene plasmid # 99726 ; http://n2t.net/addgene:99726 ; RRID:Addgene_99726)
