[The description below was written by a language model from this plasmid's Addgene catalogue record and pLannotate feature annotations shown in this document.]
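Description:
pRK5 Flag-RagC(L91P) is a mammalian expression plasmid built on the pRK5 backbone, designed for transient expression of an N-terminally Flag-tagged human RagC (RRAGC) carrying the L91P point mutation. It is maintained in E. coli as a high-copy plasmid through a ColE1/pUC-type origin and selected with ampicillin via the β-lactamase gene. The backbone also carries an M13 phage origin, which permits single-stranded DNA production, along with assorted remnants of earlier cloning vectors (fragments of lacZα, lacI, rop and bom, and a lac promoter/operator) that have no evident role in the construct's function. No mammalian selection marker is annotated.

The expression cassette is driven by the human CMV immediate early enhancer and promoter, followed by a fragment of CMV intron A and an SP6 promoter that could serve for in vitro transcription and as a sequencing primer site. Downstream lie the Flag epitope, supplied by the backbone, and the full-length RRAGC coding sequence, terminated by an SV40 polyadenylation signal. A short match to an IgH signal sequence is annotated upstream of the tag, but it is only a fragment and the record gives no indication that it is part of the expressed protein. An SV40 enhancer/early promoter region sits after the poly(A) signal.

RagC is a guanine nucleotide-binding protein that heterodimerises with RagA or RagB and helps recruit mTORC1 to lysosomes in response to amino acids. The record does not state the biochemical effect of L91P, but the associated work concerns intersubunit communication within the Rag heterodimer, so this mutant is presumably used in transfected cells for immunoprecipitation and mTORC1 signalling studies.
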