Features (pLannotate 1.2.2; 21 found; start..end, strand, type, name):
      1..22      +  protein_bind   CAP binding site: CAP binding activates transcription in the presence of cAMP. E. coli catabolite activator protein
     37..67      +  promoter       lac promoter: promoter for the E. coli lac operon
     75..91      +  protein_bind   lac operator: The lac repressor binds to the lac operator to inhibit transcription in E. coli. This inhibition can be relieved by adding lactose or isopropyl-β-D-thiogalactopyranoside (IPTG). lac repressor encoded by lacI
    144..523     +  enhancer       CMV enhancer: human cytomegalovirus immediate early enhancer
    524..727     +  promoter       CMV promoter: human cytomegalovirus (CMV) immediate early promoter
    863..906     +  intron         CMV intron (fragment): modified intron A from human cytomegalovirus
    958..976     +  promoter       SP6 promoter: promoter for bacteriophage SP6 RNA polymerase
    980..1017    +  CDS            IgH signal sequence (fragment): signal sequence from the mouse immunoglobulin heavy chain variable region
   1070..1090    +  CDS            FLAG (fragment): FLAG® epitope tag, followed by an enterokinase cleavage site
   1115..2311    +  CDS            RRAGC: RRAGC_HUMAN - Experimental evidence at protein level: Swiss-Prot protein existence level 1. Guanine nucleotide-binding protein that plays a crucial role in the cellular response to amino acid availability through regulation of the mTORC1 signaling cascade (PubMed:20381137, PubMed:27234373, PubMed:24095279). Forms heterodimeric Rag complexes with RRAGA or RRAGB and cycles between an inactive GTP-bound and an active GDP-bound form (PubMed:24095279). In its active form participates in the relocalization of mTORC1 to the lysosomes and its subsequent activation by the GTPase RHEB (PubMed:20381137,
   2361..2495    +  polyA_signal   SV40 poly(A) signal: SV40 polyadenylation signal
   2564..2921    +  promoter       SV40 promoter: SV40 enhancer and early promoter
   2940..3094    +  CDS            lacZα (fragment): LacZα fragment of β-galactosidase; lacZ fragment
   3100..3151    -  misc_feature   bom (fragment): basis of mobility region from pBR322
   3170..3550    +  rep_origin     M13 ori (sequence partly withheld): M13 bacteriophage origin of replication; arrow indicates direction of (+) strand synthesis
   3626..3675    -  misc_feature   bom (fragment): basis of mobility region from pBR322
   3777..3812    -  CDS            rop (fragment): Rop protein, which maintains plasmids at low copy number; rop
   3907..4011    +  promoter       AmpR promoter: bla
   4012..4872    +  CDS            AmpR: β-lactamase; bla; confers resistance to ampicillin, carbenicillin, and related antibiotics
   5043..5631    +  rep_origin     ori: high-copy-number ColE1/pMB1/pBR322/pUC origin of replication
   5814..5906    +  CDS            lacI (fragment): lac repressor; lacI; The lac repressor binds to the lac operator to inhibit transcription in E. coli. This inhibition can be relieved by adding lactose or isopropyl-β-D-thiogalactopyranoside (IPTG).
>Addgene plasmid #99726 | pRK5 Flag-RagC(L91P) | addgene full sequence | sequence record 197055 | Addgene NGS Result
TAATGTGAGTTAGCTCACTCATTAGGCACCCCAGGCTTTACACTTTATGCTTCCGGCTCGTATGTTGTGT
GGAATTGTGAGCGGATAACAATTTCACACAGGAAACAGCTATGACATGATTACGAATTAATTCGAGCTCG
CCCGACATTGATTATTGACTAGTTATTAATAGTAATCAATTACGGGGTCATTAGTTCATAGCCCATATAT
GGAGTTCCGCGTTACATAACTTACGGTAAATGGCCCGCCTGGCTGACCGCCCAACGACCCCCGCCCATTG
ACGTCAATAATGACGTATGTTCCCATAGTAACGCCAATAGGGACTTTCCATTGACGTCAATGGGTGGAGT
ATTTACGGTAAACTGCCCACTTGGCAGTACATCAAGTGTATCATATGCCAAGTACGCCCCCTATTGACGT
CAATGACGGTAAATGGCCCGCCTGGCATTATGCCCAGTACATGACCTTATGGGACTTTCCTACTTGGCAG
TACATCTACGTATTAGTCATCGCTATTACCATGGTGATGCGGTTTTGGCAGTACATCAATGGGCGTGGAT
AGCGGTTTGACTCACGGGGATTTCCAAGTCTCCACCCCATTGACGTCAATGGGAGTTTGTTTTGGCACCA
AAATCAACGGGACTTTCCAAAATGTCGTAACAACTCCGCCCCATTGACGCAAATGGGCGGTAGGCGTGTA
CGGTGGGAGGTCTATATAAGCAGAGCTCGTTTAGTGAACCGTCAGATCGCCTGGAGACGCCATCCACGCT
GTTTTGACCTCCATAGAAGACACCGGGACCGATCCAGCCTCCGCGGCCGGGAACGGTGCATTGGAACGCG
GATTCCCCGTGCCAAGAGTGACGTAAGTACCGCCTATAGAGTCTATAGGCCCACCCCCTTGGCTTCGTTA
GAACGCGGCTACAATTAATACATAACCTTATGTATCATACACATACGATTTAGGTGACACTATAGAATAA
CATCCACTTTGCCTTTCTCTCCACAGGTGTCCACTCCCAGGTCCAACTGCACCTCGGTTCTATCGATTGA
ATTCACCATGGAAATGGACTACAAGGATGACGATGACAAGGGTGGTGGTGGTGGTGCGTCGACGATGTCC
CTGCAGTACGGGGCGGAGGAGACGCCCCTCGCCGGCAGTTACGGCGCGGCCGATTCGTTTCCAAAGGACT
TCGGCTACGGCGTGGAGGAGGAGGAAGAGGAGGCGGCGGCGGCGGGCGGAGGGGTTGGGGCAGGGGCAGG
CGGTGGCTGTGGTCCGGGGGGCGCTGACAGCTCCAAGCCGAGGATTCTGCTCATGGGACTCCGGCGCAGC
GGCAAGTCCTCCATCCAGAAGGTGGTGTTTCATAAGATGTCACCCAACGAGACCCCTTTTTTGGAAAGTA
CCAACAAGATTTATAAGGATGACATTTCCAATAGCTCCTTTGTGAATTTCCAGATATGGGATTTTCCTGG
GCAAATGGACTTTTTTGACCCAACCTTTGACTATGAGATGATCTTCAGGGGAACAGGAGCATTGATATAC
GTCATTGACGCACAGGATGACTACATGGAGGCTTTAACAAGACTTCACATTACTGTTTCTAAAGCCTACA
AAGTTAACCCAGACATGAATTTTGAGGTTTTTATTCACAAAGTTGATGGTCTGTCTGATGATCACAAAAT
AGAAACACAGAGGGACATTCATCAAAGGGCCAATGATGACCTTGCAGATGCTGGGCTAGAAAAACTCCAT
CTTAGCTTTTATCTGACTAGTATCTATGACCATTCAATATTTGAAGCCTTTAGTAAGGTGGTGCAGAAAC
TCATTCCACAACTGCCGACCTTGGAAAACCTATTAAATATCTTTATATCAAATTCAGGTATTGAAAAAGC
TTTTCTCTTTGATGTTGTCAGCAAAATCTACATTGCAACAGACAGTTCCCCTGTGGATATGCAATCTTAT
GAACTTTGCTGTGACATGATCGATGTTGTAATTGATGTGTCTTGTATATATGGGTTAAAGGAAGATGGAA
GTGGAAGTGCTTATGACAAAGAATCTATGGCAATTATCAAGCTGAATAATACAACTGTCCTTTATTTAAA
GGAGGTGACTAAATTTTTGGCACTGGTCTGCATTCTAAGGGAAGAAAGCTTTGAAAGAAAAGGTTTAATA
GACTACAACTTCCACTGTTTCCGAAAAGCTATTCATGAGGTTTTTGAGGTGGGTGTGACTTCTCACAGGA
GCTGTGGTCACCAGACTAGTGCCTCCAGTCTGAAAGCGCTGACACACAATGGCACGCCACGAAACGCCAT
CTAGGCGGCCGCTAAGTAAGTAAGGATCCCCAGCTTGGCCGCCATGGCCCAACTTGTTTATTGCAGCTTA
TAATGGTTACAAATAAAGCAATAGCATCACAAATTTCACAAATAAAGCATTTTTTTCACTGCATTCTAGT
TGTGGTTTGTCCAAACTCATCAATGTATCTTATCATGTCTGGATCGGGAATTAATTCGGCGCAGCACCAT
GGCCTGAAATAACCTCTGAAAGAGGAACTTGGTTAGGTACCTTCTGAGGCGGAAAGAACCAGCTGTGGAA
TGTGTGTCAGTTAGGGTGTGGAAAGTCCCCAGGCTCCCCAGCAGGCAGAAGTATGCAAAGCATGCATCTC
AATTAGTCAGCAACCAGGTGTGGAAAGTCCCCAGGCTCCCCAGCAGGCAGAAGTATGCAAAGCATGCATC
TCAATTAGTCAGCAACCATAGTCCCGCCCCTAACTCCGCCCATCCCGCCCCTAACTCCGCCCAGTTCCGC
CCATTCTCCGCCCCATGGCTGACTAATTTTTTTTATTTATGCAGAGGCCGAGGCCGCCTCGGCCTCTGAG
CTATTCCAGAAGTAGTGAGGAGGCTTTTTTGGAGGCCTAGGCTTTTGCAAAAAGCTGTTAACAGCTTGGC
ACTGGCCGTCGTTTTACAACGTCGTGACTGGGAAAACCCTGGCGTTACCCAACTTAATCGCCTTGCAGCA
CATCCCCCTTTCGCCAGCTGGCGTAATAGCGAAGAGGCCCGCACCGATCGCCCTTCCCAACAGTTGCGCA
GCCTGAATGGCGAATGGCGCCTGATGCGGTATTTTCTCCTTACGCATCTGTGCGGTATTTCACACCGCAT
A
[142 nt withheld, positions 3152-3293]
C
[141 nt withheld, positions 3295-3435]
CCTTTGACGTTGGAGTCCACGTTCTTT
[37 nt withheld, positions 3463-3499]
ACCCTATCTCGGGCTATTCTTTTGATTTATAAGGGATTTTGCCGATTTCGGCCTATTGGTTAAAAAATGA
GCTGATTTAACAAAAATTTAACGCGAATTTTAACAAAATATTAACGTTTACAATTTTATGGTGCACTCTC
AGTACAATCTGCTCTGATGCCGCATAGTTAAGCCAGCCCCGACACCCGCCAACACCCGCTGACGCGCCCT
GACGGGCTTGTCTGCTCCCGGCATCCGCTTACAGACAAGCTGTGACCGTCTCCGGGAGCTGCATGTGTCA
GAGGTTTTCACCGTCATCACCGAAACGCGCGAGACGAAAGGGCCTCGTGATACGCCTATTTTTATAGGTT
AATGTCATGATAATAATGGTTTCTTAGACGTCAGGTGGCACTTTTCGGGGAAATGTGCGCGGAACCCCTA
TTTGTTTATTTTTCTAAATACATTCAAATATGTATCCGCTCATGAGACAATAACCCTGATAAATGCTTCA
ATAATATTGAAAAAGGAAGAGTATGAGTATTCAACATTTCCGTGTCGCCCTTATTCCCTTTTTTGCGGCA
TTTTGCCTTCCTGTTTTTGCTCACCCAGAAACGCTGGTGAAAGTAAAAGATGCTGAAGATCAGTTGGGTG
CACGAGTGGGTTACATCGAACTGGATCTCAACAGCGGTAAGATCCTTGAGAGTTTTCGCCCCGAAGAACG
TTTTCCAATGATGAGCACTTTTAAAGTTCTGCTATGTGGCGCGGTATTATCCCGTATTGACGCCGGGCAA
GAGCAACTCGGTCGCCGCATACACTATTCTCAGAATGACTTGGTTGAGTACTCACCAGTCACAGAAAAGC
ATCTTACGGATGGCATGACAGTAAGAGAATTATGCAGTGCTGCCATAACCATGAGTGATAACACTGCGGC
CAACTTACTTCTGACAACGATCGGAGGACCGAAGGAGCTAACCGCTTTTTTGCACAACATGGGGGATCAT
GTAACTCGCCTTGATCGTTGGGAACCGGAGCTGAATGAAGCCATACCAAACGACGAGCGTGACACCACGA
TGCCTGTAGCAATGGCAACAACGTTGCGCAAACTATTAACTGGCGAACTACTTACTCTAGCTTCCCGGCA
ACAATTAATAGACTGGATGGAGGCGGATAAAGTTGCAGGACCACTTCTGCGCTCGGCCCTTCCGGCTGGC
TGGTTTATTGCTGATAAATCTGGAGCCGGTGAGCGTGGGTCTCGCGGTATCATTGCAGCACTGGGGCCAG
ATGGTAAGCCCTCCCGTATCGTAGTTATCTACACGACGGGGAGTCAGGCAACTATGGATGAACGAAATAG
ACAGATCGCTGAGATAGGTGCCTCACTGATTAAGCATTGGTAACTGTCAGACCAAGTTTACTCATATATA
CTTTAGATTGATTTAAAACTTCATTTTTAATTTAAAAGGATCTAGGTGAAGATCCTTTTTGATAATCTCA
TGACCAAAATCCCTTAACGTGAGTTTTCGTTCCACTGAGCGTCAGACCCCGTAGAAAAGATCAAAGGATC
TTCTTGAGATCCTTTTTTTCTGCGCGTAATCTGCTGCTTGCAAACAAAAAAACCACCGCTACCAGCGGTG
GTTTGTTTGCCGGATCAAGAGCTACCAACTCTTTTTCCGAAGGTAACTGGCTTCAGCAGAGCGCAGATAC
CAAATACTGTTCTTCTAGTGTAGCCGTAGTTAGGCCACCACTTCAAGAACTCTGTAGCACCGCCTACATA
CCTCGCTCTGCTAATCCTGTTACCAGTGGCTGCTGCCAGTGGCGATAAGTCGTGTCTTACCGGGTTGGAC
TCAAGACGATAGTTACCGGATAAGGCGCAGCGGTCGGGCTGAACGGGGGGTTCGTGCACACAGCCCAGCT
TGGAGCGAACGACCTACACCGAACTGAGATACCTACAGCGTGAGCTATGAGAAAGCGCCACGCTTCCCGA
AGGGAGAAAGGCGGACAGGTATCCGGTAAGCGGCAGGGTCGGAACAGGAGAGCGCACGAGGGAGCTTCCA
GGGGGAAACGCCTGGTATCTTTATAGTCCTGTCGGGTTTCGCCACCTCTGACTTGAGCGTCGATTTTTGT
GATGCTCGTCAGGGGGGCGGAGCCTATGGAAAAACGCCAGCAACGCGGCCTTTTTACGGTTCCTGGCCTT
TTGCTGGCCTTTTGCTCACATGTTCTTTCCTGCGTTATCCCCTGATTCTGTGGATAACCGTATTACCGCC
TTTGAGTGAGCTGATACCGCTCGCCGCAGCCGAACGACCGAGCGCAGCGAGTCAGTGAGCGAGGAAGCGG
AAGAGCGCCCAATACGCAAACCGCCTCTCCCCGCGCGTTGGCCGATTCATTAATGCAGCTGGCACGACAG
GTTTCCCGACTGGAAAGCGGGCAGTGAGCGCAACGCAAT
